Addgene plasmid #191955: pcDNA3.1-Mfn1
Purpose: Expression of Mfn1, a mediator of mitochondrial fusion.
Depositing lab: Luca Scorrano. Depositing organization: University of Padua.
Backbone
  Vector backbone: pcDNA3.1
  Vector type: Mammalian Expression
Growth in bacteria
  Bacterial resistance: Ampicillin, 100 μg/mL
  Growth temperature: 37°C
  Growth strain: DH5alpha
  Copy number: High Copy
Gene/Insert
  Gene/Insert name: Mfn1
  Species: Other
  Cloning method: Unknown
Terms and licenses: Academic/Nonprofit Terms; Industry Terms: Not Available to Industry
How to cite: pcDNA3.1-Mfn1 was a gift from Luca Scorrano (Addgene plasmid # 191955 ; http://n2t.net/addgene:191955 ; RRID:Addgene_191955)
