[The description below was written by a language model from this plasmid's Addgene catalogue record and pLannotate feature annotations shown in this document.]
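Description:
pcDNA3.1-Mfn1 is a mammalian expression plasmid for Mfn1 (mitofusin 1), the mitochondrial outer membrane GTPase that drives mitochondrial clustering and fusion. It is maintained in E. coli at high copy through a ColE1/pUC-type origin and selected with ampicillin via the β-lactamase gene and its native promoter. An f1 phage origin is also present, which in principle permits single-stranded DNA production.

In the 8,470-nt sequenced record, the Mfn1 open reading frame lies downstream of the human cytomegalovirus immediate-early enhancer and promoter, giving strong constitutive transcription in most mammalian cell lines. No epitope tag or fluorescent fusion is annotated. The catalogue lists the insert species as "Other", while the annotation software matched the coding sequence to human MFN1, so the exact species of origin is not settled by the record. The transcript is terminated by a human growth hormone polyadenylation signal rather than the bovine growth hormone signal usual for pcDNA3.1. Together with the lacZα fragment, lac promoter/operator and T7 promoter remnants, this suggests the actual backbone differs somewhat from the standard pcDNA3.1 named in the catalogue.

A second cassette uses the SV40 enhancer/early promoter to drive the neomycin phosphotransferase gene, followed by Tn5-derived ble and a str fragment and then an SV40 polyadenylation signal. This cassette should allow G418 selection of stable transfectants. Short hits to the CloDF13 and RSF origins, lacI and large T antigen are fragments and are unlikely to be functional. The plasmid is intended for overexpressing Mfn1 in cultured cells, for example to study mitochondrial fusion and morphology.
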