Features (pLannotate 1.2.2; 22 found; start..end, strand, type, name):
      1..589     -  rep_origin     ori: high-copy-number ColE1/pMB1/pBR322/pUC origin of replication
    760..1620    -  CDS            AmpR: β-lactamase; bla; confers resistance to ampicillin, carbenicillin, and related antibiotics
   1621..1725    -  promoter       AmpR promoter: bla
   1752..2180    +  rep_origin     f1 ori (sequence partly withheld): f1 bacteriophage origin of replication; arrow indicates direction of (+) strand synthesis
   2211..2365    -  CDS            lacZα (fragment): LacZα fragment of β-galactosidase; lacZ fragment
   2525..2904    +  enhancer       CMV enhancer: human cytomegalovirus immediate early enhancer
   2906..3105    +  promoter       CMV promoter: human cytomegalovirus (CMV) immediate early promoter
   3205..5427    +  CDS            MFN1: MFN1_HUMAN - Experimental evidence at protein level: Swiss-Prot protein existence level 1. Mitochondrial outer membrane GTPase that mediates mitochondrial clustering and fusion (PubMed:12475957, PubMed:12759376, PubMed:27920125, PubMed:28114303). Membrane clustering requires GTPase activity (PubMed:27920125). It may involve a major rearrangement of the coiled coil domains (PubMed:27920125, PubMed:28114303). Mitochondria are highly dynamic organelles, and their morphology is determined by the equilibrium between mitochondrial fusion and fission events (PubMed:12475957, PubMed:12759376). Overexp
   5438..6060    +  polyA_signal   hGH poly(A) signal: human growth hormone polyadenylation signal
   6102..6399    +  promoter       SV40 promoter: SV40 enhancer and early promoter
   6453..7244    +  CDS            neo: KKA2_KLEPN - Also known as kan, nptII. Experimental evidence at protein level: Swiss-Prot protein existence level 1. Resistance to kanamycin, neomycin, paromomycin, ribostamycin, butirosin and gentamicin B. From Klebsiella pneumoniae.
   7268..7645    +  CDS            ble: BLE_KLEPN - Experimental evidence at protein level: Swiss-Prot protein existence level 1. Binding protein with a strong affinity to the bleomycin family of antibiotics. Binds to CL990; an antimitotic-antibiotic compound. From Klebsiella pneumoniae.
   7687..7746    +  CDS            str (fragment): STR_KLEPN - Protein inferred from homology: Swiss-Prot protein existence level 3. The aminoglycoside phosphotransferases achieve inactivation of their antibiotic substrates by phosphorylation. From Klebsiella pneumoniae.
   7769..7792    -  rep_origin     CloDF13 ori (fragment): Plasmids containing the CloDF13 (CDF) origin of replication can be propagated in E. coli cells that contain additional plasmids with compatible origins.
   7793..7876    +  CDS            large T antigen (fragment): large T antigen from SV40 (simian virus 40)
   7899..8020    +  polyA_signal   SV40 poly(A) signal: SV40 polyadenylation signal
   8037..8055    -  promoter       T7 promoter: promoter for bacteriophage T7 RNA polymerase
   8093..8109    -  protein_bind   lac operator: The lac repressor binds to the lac operator to inhibit transcription in E. coli. This inhibition can be relieved by adding lactose or isopropyl-β-D-thiogalactopyranoside (IPTG). lac repressor encoded by lacI
   8117..8147    -  promoter       lac promoter: promoter for the E. coli lac operon
   8162..8183    -  protein_bind   CAP binding site: CAP binding activates transcription in the presence of cAMP. E. coli catabolite activator protein
   8196..8288    -  CDS            lacI (fragment): lac repressor; lacI; The lac repressor binds to the lac operator to inhibit transcription in E. coli. This inhibition can be relieved by adding lactose or isopropyl-β-D-thiogalactopyranoside (IPTG).
   8290..8423    -  rep_origin     RSF ori (fragment): Plasmids containing the RSF 1030 origin of replication can be propagated in E. coli cells that contain additional plasmids with compatible origins.
>Addgene plasmid #191955 | pcDNA3.1-Mfn1 | addgene full sequence | sequence record 379811 | Addgene NGS Result
TTTCCATAGGCTCCGCCCCCCTGACGAGCATCACAAAAATCGACGCTCAAGTCAGAGGTGGCGAAACCCG
ACAGGACTATAAAGATACCAGGCGTTTCCCCCTGGAAGCTCCCTCGTGCGCTCTCCTGTTCCGACCCTGC
CGCTTACCGGATACCTGTCCGCCTTTCTCCCTTCGGGAAGCGTGGCGCTTTCTCATAGCTCACGCTGTAG
GTATCTCAGTTCGGTGTAGGTCGTTCGCTCCAAGCTGGGCTGTGTGCACGAACCCCCCGTTCAGCCCGAC
CGCTGCGCCTTATCCGGTAACTATCGTCTTGAGTCCAACCCGGTAAGACACGACTTATCGCCACTGGCAG
CAGCCACTGGTAACAGGATTAGCAGAGCGAGGTATGTAGGCGGTGCTACAGAGTTCTTGAAGTGGTGGCC
TAACTACGGCTACACTAGAAGAACAGTATTTGGTATCTGCGCTCTGCTGAAGCCAGTTACCTTCGGAAAA
AGAGTTGGTAGCTCTTGATCCGGCAAACAAACCACCGCTGGTAGCGGTGGTTTTTTTGTTTGCAAGCAGC
AGATTACGCGCAGAAAAAAAGGATCTCAAGAAGATCCTTTGATCTTTTCTACGGGGTCTGACGCTCAGTG
GAACGAAAACTCACGTTAAGGGATTTTGGTCATGAGATTATCAAAAAGGATCTTCACCTAGATCCTTTTA
AATTAAAAATGAAGTTTTAAATCAATCTAAAGTATATATGAGTAAACTTGGTCTGACAGTTACCAATGCT
TAATCAGTGAGGCACCTATCTCAGCGATCTGTCTATTTCGTTCATCCATAGTTGCCTGACTCCCCGTCGT
GTAGATAACTACGATACGGGAGGGCTTACCATCTGGCCCCAGTGCTGCAATGATACCGCGAGACCCACGC
TCACCGGCTCCAGATTTATCAGCAATAAACCAGCCAGCCGGAAGGGCCGAGCGCAGAAGTGGTCCTGCAA
CTTTATCCGCCTCCATCCAGTCTATTAATTGTTGCCGGGAAGCTAGAGTAAGTAGTTCGCCAGTTAATAG
TTTGCGCAACGTTGTTGCCATTGCTACAGGCATCGTGGTGTCACGCTCGTCGTTTGGTATGGCTTCATTC
AGCTCCGGTTCCCAACGATCAAGGCGAGTTACATGATCCCCCATGTTGTGCAAAAAAGCGGTTAGCTCCT
TCGGTCCTCCGATCGTTGTCAGAAGTAAGTTGGCCGCAGTGTTATCACTCATGGTTATGGCAGCACTGCA
TAATTCTCTTACTGTCATGCCATCCGTAAGATGCTTTTCTGTGACTGGTGAGTACTCAACCAAGTCATTC
TGAGAATAGTGTATGCGGCGACCGAGTTGCTCTTGCCCGGCGTCAATACGGGATAATACCGCGCCACATA
GCAGAACTTTAAAAGTGCTCATCATTGGAAAACGTTCTTCGGGGCGAAAACTCTCAAGGATCTTACCGCT
GTTGAGATCCAGTTCGATGTAACCCACTCGTGCACCCAACTGATCTTCAGCATCTTTTACTTTCACCAGC
GTTTCTGGGTGAGCAAAAACAGGAAGGCAAAATGCCGCAAAAAAGGGAATAAGGGCGACACGGAAATGTT
GAATACTCATACTCTTCCTTTTTCAATATTATTGAAGCATTTATCAGGGTTATTGTCTCATGAGCGGATA
CATATTTGAATGTATTTAGAAAAATAAACAAATAGGGGTTCCGCGCACATTTCCCCGAAAAGTGCCACCT
G
[124 nt withheld, positions 1752-1875]
C
[91 nt withheld, positions 1877-1967]
A
[49 nt withheld, positions 1969-2017]
CCTTTGACGTTGGAGTCCACGTTCTTT
[37 nt withheld, positions 2045-2081]
ACCCTATCTCGGTCTATTCTTTTGATTTATAAGGGATTTTGCCGATTTCGGCCTATTGGTTAAAAAATGA
GCTGATTTAACAAAAATTTAACGCGAATTTTAACAAAATATTAACGCTTACAATTTCCATTCGCCATTCA
GGCTGCGCAACTGTTGGGAAGGGCGATCGGTGCGGGCCTCTTCGCTATTACGCCAGCTGGCGAAAGGGGG
ATGTGCTGCAAGGCGATTAAGTTGGGTAACGCCAGGGTTTTCCCAGTCACGACGTTGTAAAACGACGGCC
AGTGCCAAGCTGATCTATACATTGAATCAATATTGGCAATTAGCCATATTAGTCATTGGTTATATAGCAT
AAATCAATATTGGCTATTGGCCATTGCATACGTTGTATCTATATCATAATATGTACATTTATATTGGCTC
ATGTCCAATATGACCGCCATGTTGACATTGATTATTGACTAGTTATTAATAGTAATCAATTACGGGGTCA
TTAGTTCATAGCCCATATATGGAGTTCCGCGTTACATAACTTACGGTAAATGGCCCGCCTGGCTGACCGC
CCAACGACCCCCGCCCATTGACGTCAATAATGACGTATGTTCCCATAGTAACGCCAATAGGGACTTTCCA
TTGACGTCAATGGGTGGAGTATTTACGGTAAACTGCCCACTTGGCAGTACATCAAGTGTATCATATGCCA
AGTCCGCCCCCTATTGACGTCAATGACGGTAAATGGCCCGCCTGGCATTATGCCCAGTACATGACCTTAC
GGGACTTTCCTACTTGGCAGTACATCTACGTATTAGTCATCGCTATTACCATGGTGATGCGGTTTTGGCA
GTACACCAATGGGCGTGGATAGCGGTTTGACTCACGGGGATTTCCAAGTCTCCACCCCATTGACGTCAAT
GGGAGTTTGTTTTGGCACCAAAATCAACGGGACTTTCCAAAATGTCGTAATAACCCCGCCCCGTTGACGC
AAATGGGCGGTAGGCGTGTACGGTGGGAGGTCTATATAAGCAGAGCTCGTTTAGTGAACCGTCAGAATTA
ATTCAGATCGGAATTCGCCGCCACCATGGGAGGTACCGAACAAAAACTCATCTCAGAAGAGGATCTGTCT
AGTATGGCAGAACCTGTTTCTCCACTGAAGCACTTTGTGCTGGCTAAGAAGGCGATTACTGCAATCTTTG
ACCAGTTACTGGAGTTTGTTACTGAAGGATCACATTTTGTTGAAGCAACATATAAGAATCCGGAACTTGA
TCGAATAGCCACTGAAGATGATCTGGTAGAAATGCAAGGATATAAAGACAAGCTTTCCATCATTGGTGAG
GTGCTATCTCGGAGACACATGAAGGTGGCATTTTTTGGCAGGACAAGCAGTGGGAAGAGCTCTGTTATCA
ATGCAATGTTGTGGGATAAAGTTCTCCCTAGTGGGATTGGCCATATAACCAATTGCTTCCTAAGTGTTGA
AGGAACTGATGGAGATAAAGCCTATCTTATGACAGAAGGATCAGATGAAAAAAAGAGTGTGAAGACAGTT
AATCAACTGGCCCATGCCCTTCACATGGACAAAGATTTGAAAGCTGGCTGTCTTGTACGTGTGTTTTGGC
CAAAAGCAAAATGTGCCCTCTTGAGAGATGACCTGGTGTTAGTAGACAGTCCAGGCACAGATGTCACTAC
AGAGCTGGATAGCTGGATTGATAAGTTTTGCCTAGATGCTGATGTCTTTGTTTTGGTCGCAAACTCTGAA
TCAACACTAATGAATACGGAAAAACACTTTTTTCACAAGGTGAATGAGCGGCTTTCCAAGCCTAATATTT
TCATTCTCAATAATCGTTGGGATGCCTCTGCATCAGAGCCAGAATATATGGAAGACGTACGCAGACAGCA
CATGGAAAGATGCCTGCATTTCTCGGTGGAGGAGCTCAAAGTTGTAAATGCCTTAGAAGCACAGAATCGT
ATCTTCTTTGTTTCAGCAAAGGAAGTTCTTAGTGCTAGAAAGCAAAAAGCACAGGGGATGCCAGAAAGTG
GTGTGGCACTTGCTGAAGGATTTCATGCAAGATTACAGGAATTTCAGAATTTTGAACAAATCTTTGAGGA
GTGTATCTCGCAGTCAGCAGTGAAAACAAAGTTCGAACAGCACACTATCAGAGCTAAACAGATACTAGCT
ACTGTGAAAAACATAATGGATTCAGTAAACCTGGCAGCTGAAGATAAAAGGCATTATTCAGTGGAAGAGA
GGGAAGACCAAATTGATAGACTGGACTTTATTCGAAACCAGATGAACCTTTTAACACTGGATGTTAAGAA
AAAAATCAAGGAGGTTACCGAGGAGGTGGCAAACAAAGTTTCATGTGCAATGACAGATGAAATTTGTCGA
CTGTCTGTTTTGGTTGATGAATTTTGTTCAGAGTTTCATCCTAATCCAGATGTATTAAAAATATATAAAA
GTGAATTAAATAAGCACATAGAGGATGGTATGGGAAGAAATTTGGCTGATCGATGCACCGATGAAGTAAA
CGCCTTAGTGCTTCAGACCCAGCAAGAAATTATTGAAAATTTGAAGCCATTACTTCCAGCTGGTATACAG
GATAAACTACATACACTGATCCCTTGCAAGAAATTTGATCTCAGTTATAATCTAAATTACCACAAGTTAT
GTTCAGATTTTCAAGAGGATATTGTATTTCGTTTTTCCCTGGGCTGGTCTTCCCTTGTACATCGATTTTT
GGGCCCTAGAAATGCTCAAAGGGTGCTCCTAGGATTATCAGAGCCTATCTTTCAGCTCCCTAGATCTTTA
GCTTCTACTCCCACTGCTCCTACCACTCCAGCAACGCCAGATAATGCATCACAGGAAGAACTCATGATTA
CATTAGTAACAGGATTGGCGTCCGTTACATCTAGAACTTCTATGGGCATCATTATTGTTGGAGGAGTGAT
TTGGAAAACTATAGGCTGGAAACTCCTATCTGTTTCATTAACTATGTATGGAGCTTTGTATCTTTATGAA
AGACTGAGCTGGACCACCCATGCCAAGGAGCGAGCCTTTAAACAGCAGTTTGTAAACTATGCAACTGAAA
AACTGAGGATGATTGTTAGCTCCACGAGTGCAAACTGCAGTCACCAAGTAAAACAACAAATAGCTACCAC
TTTTGCTCGCCTGTGCCAACAAGTTGATATTACTCAAAAACAGCTGGAAGAAGAAATTGCTAGATTACCC
AAAGAAATAGATCAGTTGGAGAAAATACAAAACAATTCAAAGCTCTTAAGAAATAAAGCTGTTCAACTTG
AAAATGAGCTGGAGAATTTTACTAAGCAGTTTCTACCTTCAAGCAATGAAGAATCCTAAGGATCCCGGGT
GGCATCCCTGTGACCCCTCCCCAGTGCCTCTCCTGGCCCTGGAAGTTGCCACTCCAGTGCCCACCAGCCT
TGTCCTAATAAAATTAAGTTGCATCATTTTGTCTGACTAGGTGTCCTTCTATAATATTATGGGGTGGAGG
GGGGTGGTATGGAGCAAGGGGCAAGTTGGGAAGACAACCTGTAGGGCCTGCGGGGTCTATTGGGAACCAA
GCTGGAGTGCAGTGGCACAATCTTGGCTCACTGCAATCTCCGCCTCCTGGGTTCAAGCGATTCTCCTGCC
TCAGCCTCCCGAGTTGTTGGGATTCCAGGCATGCATGACCAGGCTCAGCTAATTTTTGTTTTTTTGGTAG
AGACGGGGTTTCACCATATTGGCCAGGCTGGTCTCCAACTCCTAATCTCAGGTGATCTACCCACCTTGGC
CTCCCAAATTGCTGGGATTACAGGCGTGAACCACTGCTCCCTTCCCTGTCCTTCTGATTTTAAAATAACT
ATACCAGCAGGAGGACGTCCAGACACAGCATAGGCTACCTGGCCATGCCCAACCGGTGGGACATTTGAGT
TGCTTGCTTGGCACTGTCCTCTCATGCGTTGGGTCCACTCAGTAGATGCCTGTTGAATTGGGTACGCGGC
CAGCTTGGCTGTGGAATGTGTGTCAGTTAGGGTGTGGAAAGTCCCCAGGCTCCCCAGCAGGCAGAAGTAT
GCAAAGCATGCATCTCAATTAGTCAGCAACCAGGTGTGGAAAGTCCCCAGGCTCCCCAGCAGGCAGAAGT
ATGCAAAGCATGCATCTCAATTAGTCAGCAACCATAGTCCCGCCCCTAACTCCGCCCATCCCGCCCCTAA
CTCCGCCCAGTTCCGCCCATTCTCCGCCCCATGGCTGACTAATTTTTTTTATTTATGCAGAGGCCGAGGC
CGCCTCGGCCTCTGAGCTATTCCAGAAGTAGTGAGGAGGCTTTTTTGGAGGAATTGATCAGCTTGGGATC
TGATCAAGAGACAGGATGAGGATCGTTTCGCATGATTGAACAAGATGGATTGCACGCAGGTTCTCCGGCC
GCTTGGGTGGAGAGGCTATTCGGCTATGACTGGGCACAACAGACAATCGGCTGCTCTGATGCCGCCGTGT
TCCGGCTGTCAGCGCAGGGGCGCCCGGTTCTTTTTGTCAAGACCGACCTGTCCGGTGCCCTGAATGAACT
GCAGGACGAGGCAGCGCGGCTATCGTGGCTGGCCACGACGGGCGTTCCTTGCGCAGCTGTGCTCGACGTT
GTCACTGAAGCGGGAAGGGACTGGCTGCTATTGGGCGAAGTGCCGGGGCAGGATCTCCTGTCATCTCACC
TTGCTCCTGCCGAGAAAGTATCCATCATGGCTGATGCAATGCGGCGGCTGCATACGCTTGATCCGGCTAC
CTGCCCATTCGACCACCAAGCGAAACATCGCATCGAGCGAGCACGTACTCGGATGGAAGCCGGTCTTGTC
GATCAGGATGATCTGGACGAAGAGCATCAGGGGCTCGCGCCAGCCGAACTGTTCGCCAGGCTCAAGGCGC
GCATGCCCGACGGCGAGGATCTCGTCGTGACCCATGGCGATGCCTGCTTGCCGAATATCATGGTGGAAAA
TGGCCGCTTTTCTGGATTCATCGACTGTGGCCGGCTGGGTGTGGCGGACCGCTATCAGGACATAGCGTTG
GCTACCCGTGATATTGCTGAAGAGCTTGGCGGCGAATGGGCTGACCGCTTCCTCGTGCTTTACGGTATCG
CCGCTCCCGATTCGCAGCGCATCGCCTTCTATCGCCTTCTTGACGAGTTCTTCTGAGCGGGACTCTGGGG
TTCGAAATGACCGACCAAGCGACGCCCAACCTGCCATCACGAGATTTCGATTCCACCGCCGCCTTCTATG
AAAGGTTGGGCTTCGGAATCGTTTTCCGGGACGCCGGCTGGATGATCCTCCAGCGCGGGGATCTCATGCT
GGAGTTCTTCGCCCACCCCGGGCTCGATCCCCTCGCGAGTTGGTTCAGCTGCTGCCTGAGGCTGGACGAC
CTCGCGGAGTTCTACCGGCAGTGCAAATCCGTCGGCATCCAGGAAACCAGCAGCGGCTATCCGCGCATCC
ATGCCCCCGAACTGCAGGAGTGGGGAGGCACGATGGCCGCTTTGGTCGACCCGGACGGGACGCTCCTGCG
CCTGATACAGAACGAATTGCTTGCAGGCATCTCATGAGTGTGTCTTCCCGTTTTCCGCCTGAGGTCACTG
CGTGGATGGAGCGCTGGCGCCTGCTGCGCGACGGCGAGCTGCTCACCACCCACTCGCCAAGCTGGAACCG
TAAAAAGGCCGCGTTGCTGGCGTTTTTCCATAGGCTCCGCCGATCATAATCAGCCATACCACATTTGTAG
AGGTTTTACTTGCTTTAAAAAACCTCCCACACCTCCCCCTGAACCTGAAACATAAAATGAATGCAATTGT
TGTTGTTAACTTGTTTATTGCAGCTTATAATGGTTACAAATAAAGCAATAGCATCACAAATTTCACAAAT
AAAGCATTTTTTTCACTGCATTCTAGTTGTGGTTTGTCCAAACTCATCAATGTATCTTATCATCTGGATC
AATTCCCTATAGTGAGTCGTATTAAATTCGTAATCATGTCATAGCTGTTTCCTGTGTGAAATTGTTATCC
GCTCACAATTCCACACAACATACGAGCCGGAAGCATAAAGTGTAAAGCCTGGGGTGCCTAATGAGTGAGC
TAACTCACATTAATTGCGTTGCGCTCACTGCCCGCTTTCCAGTCGGGAAACCTGTCGTGCCAGCTGCATT
AATGAATCGGCCAACGCGCGGGGAGAGGCGGTTTGCGTATTGGGCGCTCTTCCGCTTCCTCGCTCACTGA
CTCGCTGCGCTCGGTCGTTCGGCTGCGGCGAGCGGTATCAGCTCACTCAAAGGCGGTAATACGGTTATCC
ACAGAATCAGGGGATAACGCAGGAAAGAACATGTGAGCAAAAGGCCAGCAAAAGGCCAGGAACCGTAAAA
AGGCCGCGTTGCTGGCGTT
